>Addgene plasmid #78550 | pJR288 | depositor full sequence | sequence record 146540 | pJR288 sequence 4974 bps
TAGTTATTAATAAGATCTCCGGTCCAAGGTCGGGCAGGAAGAGGGCCTATTTCCCATTATTCCTTCATAT
TTGCATATACGATACAAGGCTGTTAGAGAGATAATTAGAATTAATTTGACTGTAAACACAAAGATATTAG
TACAAAATACGTGACGTAGAAAGTAATAATTTCTTGGGTAGTTTGCAGTTTTAAAATTATGTTTTAAAAT
GGACTATCATATGCTTACCGTAACTTGAAAGTATTTCGATTTCTTGGCTTTATATATCTTGTGGAAAGGA
CGAAACACCAAGTCTTCAAGAAGACATTTTTTTACTAGTGCTCCGGTGCCCGTCAGTGGGCAGAGCGCAC
ATCGCCCACAGTCCCCGAGAAGTTGGGGGGAGGGGTCGGCAATTGAACGGGTGCCTAGAGAAGGTGGCGC
GGGGTAAACTGGGAAAGTGATGTCGTGTACTGGCTCCGCCTTTTTCCCGAGGGTGGGGGAGAACCGTATA
TAAGTGCAGTAGTCGCCGTGAACGTTCTTTTTCGCAACGGGTTTGCCGCCAGAACACAGCTGAAGCTTCG
AGGGGCTCGCATCTCTCCTTCACGCGCCCGCCGCCCTACCTGAGGCCGCCATCCACGCCGGTTGAGTCGC
GTTCTGCCGCCTCCCGCCTGTGGTGCCTCCTGAACTGCGTCCGCCGTCTAGGTAAGTTTAAAGCTCAGGT
CGAGACCGGGCCTTTGTCCGGCGCTCCCTTGGAGCCTACCTAGACTCAGCCGGCTCTCCACGCTTTGCCT
GACCCTGCTTGCTCAACTCTACGTCTTTGTTTCGTTTTCTGTTCTGCGCCGTTACAGATCCAAGCTGTGA
CCGGCGCCTACGCTAGCGCTACCGGACTCAGATCCATACCGGTCGCCACCATGGTGAGCAAGGGCGAGGA
GGATAACATGGCCATCATCAAGGAGTTCATGCGCTTCAAGGTGCACATGGAGGGCTCCGTGAACGGCCAC
GAGTTCGAGATCGAGGGCGAGGGCGAGGGCCGCCCCTACGAGGGCACCCAGACCGCCAAGCTGAAGGTGA
CCAAGGGTGGCCCCCTGCCCTTCGCCTGGGACATCCTGTCCCCTCAGTTCATGTACGGCTCCAAGGCCTA
CGTGAAGCACCCCGCCGACATCCCCGACTACTTGAAGCTGTCCTTCCCCGAGGGCTTCAAGTGGGAGCGC
GTGATGAACTTCGAGGACGGCGGCGTGGTGACCGTGACCCAGGACTCCTCCCTGCAGGACGGCGAGTTCA
TCTACAAGGTGAAGCTGCGCGGCACCAACTTCCCCTCCGACGGCCCCGTAATGCAGAAAAAGACCATGGG
CTGGGAGGCCTCCTCCGAGCGGATGTACCCCGAGGACGGCGCCCTGAAGGGCGAGATCAAGCAGAGGCTG
AAGCTGAAGGACGGCGGCCACTACGACGCTGAGGTCAAGACCACCTACAAGGCCAAGAAGCCCGTGCAGC
TGCCCGGCGCCTACAACGTCAACATCAAGTTGGACATCACCTCCCACAACGAGGACTACACCATCGTGGA
ACAGTACGAACGCGCCGAGGGCCGCCACTCCACCGGCGGCATGGACGAGCTGTACAAGGCCGCAGCCGAA
CAAAAGTTGATTTCTGAAGAAGATTTGTAAGCGGCCGCGACTCTAGATCATAATCAGCCATACCACATTT
GTAGAGGTTTTACTTGCTTTAAAAAACCTCCCACACCTCCCCCTGAACCTGAAACATAAAATGAATGCAA
TTGTTGTTGTTAACTTGTTTATTGCAGCTTATAATGGTTACAAATAAAGCAATAGCATCACAAATTTCAC
AAATAAAGCATTTTTTTCACTGCATTCTAGTTGTGGTTTGTCCAAACTCATCAATGTATCTTAAGGCGTA
AATTGTAAGCGTTAATATTTTGTTAAAATTCGCGTTAAATTTTTGTTAAATCAGCTCATTTTTTAACCAA
TAGGCCGAAATCGGCAAAATCCCTTATAAATCAAAAGAATAGACCGAGATAGGGT
[37 nt withheld, positions 2016-2052]
AAAGAACGTGGACTCCAACGTCAAAGG
[49 nt withheld, positions 2080-2128]
T
[91 nt withheld, positions 2130-2220]
G
[124 nt withheld, positions 2222-2345]
CAGGTGGCACTTTTCGGGGAAATGTGCGCGGAACCCCTATTTGTTTATTTTTCTAAATACATTCAAATAT
GTATCCGCTCATGAGACAATAACCCTGATAAATGCTTCAATAATATTGAAAAAGGAAGAGTCCTGAGGCG
GAAAGAACCAGCTGTGGAATGTGTGTCAGTTAGGGTGTGGAAAGTCCCCAGGCTCCCCAGCAGGCAGAAG
TATGCAAAGCATGCATCTCAATTAGTCAGCAACCAGGTGTGGAAAGTCCCCAGGCTCCCCAGCAGGCAGA
AGTATGCAAAGCATGCATCTCAATTAGTCAGCAACCATAGTCCCGCCCCTAACTCCGCCCATCCCGCCCC
TAACTCCGCCCAGTTCCGCCCATTCTCCGCCCCATGGCTGACTAATTTTTTTTATTTATGCAGAGGCCGA
GGCCGCCTCGGCCTCTGAGCTATTCCAGAAGTAGTGAGGAGGCTTTTTTGGAGGCCTAGGCTTTTGCAAA
GATCGATCAAGAGACAGGATGAGGATCGTTTCGCATGATTGAACAAGATGGATTGCACGCAGGTTCTCCG
GCCGCTTGGGTGGAGAGGCTATTCGGCTATGACTGGGCACAACAGACAATCGGCTGCTCTGATGCCGCCG
TGTTCCGGCTGTCAGCGCAGGGGCGCCCGGTTCTTTTTGTCAAGACCGACCTGTCCGGTGCCCTGAATGA
ACTGCAAGACGAGGCAGCGCGGCTATCGTGGCTGGCCACGACGGGCGTTCCTTGCGCAGCTGTGCTCGAC
GTTGTCACTGAAGCGGGAAGGGACTGGCTGCTATTGGGCGAAGTGCCGGGGCAGGATCTCCTGTCATCTC
ACCTTGCTCCTGCCGAGAAAGTATCCATCATGGCTGATGCAATGCGGCGGCTGCATACGCTTGATCCGGC
TACCTGCCCATTCGACCACCAAGCGAAACATCGCATCGAGCGAGCACGTACTCGGATGGAAGCCGGTCTT
GTCGATCAGGATGATCTGGACGAAGAGCATCAGGGGCTCGCGCCAGCCGAACTGTTCGCCAGGCTCAAGG
CGAGCATGCCCGACGGCGAGGATCTCGTCGTGACCCATGGCGATGCCTGCTTGCCGAATATCATGGTGGA
AAATGGCCGCTTTTCTGGATTCATCGACTGTGGCCGGCTGGGTGTGGCGGACCGCTATCAGGACATAGCG
TTGGCTACCCGTGATATTGCTGAAGAGCTTGGCGGCGAATGGGCTGACCGCTTCCTCGTGCTTTACGGTA
TCGCCGCTCCCGATTCGCAGCGCATCGCCTTCTATCGCCTTCTTGACGAGTTCTTCTGAGCGGGACTCTG
GGGTTCGAAATGACCGACCAAGCGACGCCCAACCTGCCATCACGAGATTTCGATTCCACCGCCGCCTTCT
ATGAAAGGTTGGGCTTCGGAATCGTTTTCCGGGACGCCGGCTGGATGATCCTCCAGCGCGGGGATCTCAT
GCTGGAGTTCTTCGCCCACCCTAGGGGGAGGCTAACTGAAACACGGAAGGAGACAATACCGGAAGGAACC
CGCGCTATGACGGCAATAAAAAGACAGAATAAAACGCACGGTGTTGGGTCGTTTGTTCATAAACGCGGGG
TTCGGTCCCAGGGCTGGCACTCTGTCGATACCCCACCGAGACCCCATTGGGGCCAATACGCCCGCGTTTC
TTCCTTTTCCCCACCCCACCCCCCAAGTTCGGGTGAAGGCCCAGGGCTCGCAGCCAACGTCGGGGCGGCA
GGCCCTGCCATAGCCTCAGGTTACTCATATATACTTTAGATTGATTTAAAACTTCATTTTTAATTTAAAA
GGATCTAGGTGAAGATCCTTTTTGATAATCTCATGACCAAAATCCCTTAACGTGAGTTTTCGTTCCACTG
AGCGTCAGACCCCGTAGAAAAGATCAAAGGATCTTCTTGAGATCCTTTTTTTCTGCGCGTAATCTGCTGC
TTGCAAACAAAAAAACCACCGCTACCAGCGGTGGTTTGTTTGCCGGATCAAGAGCTACCAACTCTTTTTC
CGAAGGTAACTGGCTTCAGCAGAGCGCAGATACCAAATACTGTCCTTCTAGTGTAGCCGTAGTTAGGCCA
CCACTTCAAGAACTCTGTAGCACCGCCTACATACCTCGCTCTGCTAATCCTGTTACCAGTGGCTGCTGCC
AGTGGCGATAAGTCGTGTCTTACCGGGTTGGACTCAAGACGATAGTTACCGGATAAGGCGCAGCGGTCGG
GCTGAACGGGGGGTTCGTGCACACAGCCCAGCTTGGAGCGAACGACCTACACCGAACTGAGATACCTACA
GCGTGAGCTATGAGAAAGCGCCACGCTTCCCGAAGGGAGAAAGGCGGACAGGTATCCGGTAAGCGGCAGG
GTCGGAACAGGAGAGCGCACGAGGGAGCTTCCAGGGGGAAACGCCTGGTATCTTTATAGTCCTGTCGGGT
TTCGCCACCTCTGACTTGAGCGTCGATTTTTGTGATGCTCGTCAGGGGGGCGGAGCCTATGGAAAAACGC
CAGCAACGCGGCCTTTTTACGGTTCCTGGCCTTTTGCTGGCCTTTTGCTCACATGTTCTTTCCTGCGTTA
TCCCCTGATTCTGTGGATAACCGTATTACCGCCATGCAT
Features (pLannotate 1.2.2; 16 found; start..end, strand, type, name):
     41..281     +  promoter       U6 promoter: RNA polymerase III promoter for human U6 snRNA
    338..549     +  promoter       EF-1α core promoter: core promoter for human elongation factor EF-1α
    562..830     +  LTR            5' LTR (truncated): truncated 5' long terminal repeat (LTR) from human T-cell leukemia virus (HTLV) type 1
    852..874     +  misc_feature   MCS (fragment): multiple cloning site
    891..1598    +  CDS            mCherry: mCherry is a basic (constitutively fluorescent) red fluorescent protein published in 2004, derived from Discosoma sp.. It is reported to be a very rapidly-maturing monomer with low acid sensitivity.
   1608..1634    +  CDS            3xMyc (fragment): 3 tandem Myc epitope tags
   1656..1739    +  CDS            large T antigen (fragment): large T antigen from SV40 (simian virus 40)
   1762..1883    +  polyA_signal   SV40 poly(A) signal: SV40 polyadenylation signal
   1917..2345    -  rep_origin     f1 ori (sequence partly withheld): f1 bacteriophage origin of replication; arrow indicates direction of (+) strand synthesis
   2372..2476    +  promoter       AmpR promoter: bla
   2478..2835    +  promoter       SV40 promoter: SV40 enhancer and early promoter
   2870..3664    +  CDS            NeoR/KanR: aminoglycoside phosphotransferase from Tn5; aph(3')-II (or nptII); confers resistance to neomycin, kanamycin, and G418 (Geneticin®)
   3685..3837    +  CDS            ble (fragment): BLE_KLEPN - Experimental evidence at protein level: Swiss-Prot protein existence level 1. Binding protein with a strong affinity to the bleomycin family of antibiotics. Binds to CL990; an antimitotic-antibiotic compound. From Klebsiella pneumoniae.
   3896..3943    +  polyA_signal   HSV TK poly(A) signal: herpes simplex virus thymidine kinase polyadenylation signal (Cole and Stacy, 1985)
   4034..4050    -  polyA_signal   bGH poly(A) signal (fragment): bovine growth hormone polyadenylation signal
   4272..4860    +  rep_origin     ori: high-copy-number ColE1/pMB1/pBR322/pUC origin of replication
