>Addgene plasmid #78550 | pJR288 | addgene full sequence | sequence record 191096 | Addgene NGS Result
TTAATAAGATCTCCGGTCCAAGGTCGGGCAGGAAGAGGGCCTATTTCCCATTATTCCTTCATATTTGCAT
ATACGATACAAGGCTGTTAGAGAGATAATTAGAATTAATTTGACTGTAAACACAAAGATATTAGTACAAA
ATACGTGACGTAGAAAGTAATAATTTCTTGGGTAGTTTGCAGTTTTAAAATTATGTTTTAAAATGGACTA
TCATATGCTTACCGTAACTTGAAAGTATTTCGATTTCTTGGCTTTATATATCTTGTGGAAAGGACGAAAC
ACCAAGTCTTCAAGAAGACATTTTTTTACTAGTGCTCCGGTGCCCGTCAGTGGGCAGAGCGCACATCGCC
CACAGTCCCCGAGAAGTTGGGGGGAGGGGTCGGCAATTGAACGGGTGCCTAGAGAAGGTGGCGCGGGGTA
AACTGGGAAAGTGATGTCGTGTACTGGCTCCGCCTTTTTCCCGAGGGTGGGGGAGAACCGTATATAAGTG
CAGTAGTCGCCGTGAACGTTCTTTTTCGCAACGGGTTTGCCGCCAGAACACAGCTGAAGCTTCGAGGGGC
TCGCATCTCTCCTTCACGCGCCCGCCGCCCTACCTGAGGCCGCCATCCACGCCGGTTGAGTCGCGTTCTG
CCGCCTCCCGCCTGTGGTGCCTCCTGAACTGCGTCCGCCGTCTAGGTAAGTTTAAAGCTCAGGTCGAGAC
CGGGCCTTTGTCCGGCGCTCCCTTGGAGCCTACCTAGACTCAGCCGGCTCTCCACGCTTTGCCTGACCCT
GCTTGCTCAACTCTACGTCTTTGTTTCGTTTTCTGTTCTGCGCCGTTACAGATCCAAGCTGTGACCGGCG
CCTACGCTAGCGCTACCGGACTCAGATCCATACCGGTCGCCACCATGGTGAGCAAGGGCGAGGAGGATAA
CATGGCCATCATCAAGGAGTTCATGCGCTTCAAGGTGCACATGGAGGGCTCCGTGAACGGCCACGAGTTC
GAGATCGAGGGCGAGGGCGAGGGCCGCCCCTACGAGGGCACCCAGACCGCCAAGCTGAAGGTGACCAAGG
GTGGCCCCCTGCCCTTCGCCTGGGACATCCTGTCCCCTCAGTTCATGTACGGCTCCAAGGCCTACGTGAA
GCACCCCGCCGACATCCCCGACTACTTGAAGCTGTCCTTCCCCGAGGGCTTCAAGTGGGAGCGCGTGATG
AACTTCGAGGACGGCGGCGTGGTGACCGTGACCCAGGACTCCTCCCTGCAGGACGGCGAGTTCATCTACA
AGGTGAAGCTGCGCGGCACCAACTTCCCCTCCGACGGCCCCGTAATGCAGAAAAAGACCATGGGCTGGGA
GGCCTCCTCCGAGCGGATGTACCCCGAGGACGGCGCCCTGAAGGGCGAGATCAAGCAGAGGCTGAAGCTG
AAGGACGGCGGCCACTACGACGCTGAGGTCAAGACCACCTACAAGGCCAAGAAGCCCGTGCAGCTGCCCG
GCGCCTACAACGTCAACATCAAGTTGGACATCACCTCCCACAACGAGGACTACACCATCGTGGAACAGTA
CGAACGCGCCGAGGGCCGCCACTCCACCGGCGGCATGGACGAGCTGTACAAGGCCGCAGCCGAACAAAAG
TTGATTTCTGAAGAAGATTTGTAAGCGGCCGCGACTCTAGATCATAATCAGCCATACCACATTTGTAGAG
GTTTTACTTGCTTTAAAAAACCTCCCACACCTCCCCCTGAACCTGAAACATAAAATGAATGCAATTGTTG
TTGTTAACTTGTTTATTGCAGCTTATAATGGTTACAAATAAAGCAATAGCATCACAAATTTCACAAATAA
AGCATTTTTTTCACTGCATTCTAGTTGTGGTTTGTCCAAACTCATCAATGTATCTTAAGGCGTAAATTGT
AAGCGTTAATATTTTGTTAAAATTCGCGTTAAATTTTTGTTAAATCAGCTCATTTTTTAACCAATAGGCC
GAAATCGGCAAAATCCCTTATAAATCAAAAGAATAGACCGAGATAGGGT
[37 nt withheld, positions 2010-2046]
AAAGAACGTGGACTCCAACGTCAAAGG
[49 nt withheld, positions 2074-2122]
T
[91 nt withheld, positions 2124-2214]
G
[124 nt withheld, positions 2216-2339]
CAGGTGGCACTTTTCGGGGAAATGTGCGCGGAACCCCTATTTGTTTATTTTTCTAAATACATTCAAATAT
GTATCCGCTCATGAGACAATAACCCTGATAAATGCTTCAATAATATTGAAAAAGGAAGAGTCCTGAGGCG
GAAAGAACCAGCTGTGGAATGTGTGTCAGTTAGGGTGTGGAAAGTCCCCAGGCTCCCCAGCAGGCAGAAG
TATGCAAAGCATGCATCTCAATTAGTCAGCAACCAGGTGTGGAAAGTCCCCAGGCTCCCCAGCAGGCAGA
AGTATGCAAAGCATGCATCTCAATTAGTCAGCAACCATAGTCCCGCCCCTAACTCCGCCCATCCCGCCCC
TAACTCCGCCCAGTTCCGCCCATTCTCCGCCCCATGGCTGACTAATTTTTTTTATTTATGCAGAGGCCGA
GGCCGCCTCGGCCTCTGAGCTATTCCAGAAGTAGTGAGGAGGCTTTTTTGGAGGCCTAGGCTTTTGCAAA
GATCGATCAAGAGACAGGATGAGGATCGTTTCGCATGATTGAACAAGATGGATTGCACGCAGGTTCTCCG
GCCGCTTGGGTGGAGAGGCTATTCGGCTATGACTGGGCACAACAGACAATCGGCTGCTCTGATGCCGCCG
TGTTCCGGCTGTCAGCGCAGGGGCGCCCGGTTCTTTTTGTCAAGACCGACCTGTCCGGTGCCCTGAATGA
ACTGCAAGACGAGGCAGCGCGGCTATCGTGGCTGGCCACGACGGGCGTTCCTTGCGCAGCTGTGCTCGAC
GTTGTCACTGAAGCGGGAAGGGACTGGCTGCTATTGGGCGAAGTGCCGGGGCAGGATCTCCTGTCATCTC
ACCTTGCTCCTGCCGAGAAAGTATCCATCATGGCTGATGCAATGCGGCGGCTGCATACGCTTGATCCGGC
TACCTGCCCATTCGACCACCAAGCGAAACATCGCATCGAGCGAGCACGTACTCGGATGGAAGCCGGTCTT
GTCGATCAGGATGATCTGGACGAAGAGCATCAGGGGCTCGCGCCAGCCGAACTGTTCGCCAGGCTCAAGG
CGAGCATGCCCGACGGCGAGGATCTCGTCGTGACCCATGGCGATGCCTGCTTGCCGAATATCATGGTGGA
AAATGGCCGCTTTTCTGGATTCATCGACTGTGGCCGGCTGGGTGTGGCGGACCGCTATCAGGACATAGCG
TTGGCTACCCGTGATATTGCTGAAGAGCTTGGCGGCGAATGGGCTGACCGCTTCCTCGTGCTTTACGGTA
TCGCCGCTCCCGATTCGCAGCGCATCGCCTTCTATCGCCTTCTTGACGAGTTCTTCTGAGCGGGACTCTG
GGGTTCGAAATGACCGACCAAGCGACGCCCAACCTGCCATCACGAGATTTCGATTCCACCGCCGCCTTCT
ATGAAAGGTTGGGCTTCGGAATCGTTTTCCGGGACGCCGGCTGGATGATCCTCCAGCGCGGGGATCTCAT
GCTGGAGTTCTTCGCCCACCCTAGGGGGAGGCTAACTGAAACACGGAAGGAGACAATACCGGAAGGAACC
CGCGCTATGACGGCAATAAAAAGACAGAATAAAACGCACGGTGTTGGGTCGTTTGTTCATAAACGCGGGG
TTCGGTCCCAGGGCTGGCACTCTGTCGATACCCCACCGAGACCCCATTGGGGCCAATACGCCCGCGTTTC
TTCCTTTTCCCCACCCCACCCCCCAAGTTCGGGTGAAGGCCCAGGGCTCGCAGCCAACGTCGGGGCGGCA
GGCCCTGCCATAGCCTCAGGTTACTCATATATACTTTAGATTGATTTAAAACTTCATTTTTAATTTAAAA
GGATCTAGGTGAAGATCCTTTTTGATAATCTCATGACCAAAATCCCTTAACGTGAGTTTTCGTTCCACTG
AGCGTCAGACCCCGTAGAAAAGATCAAAGGATCTTCTTGAGATCCTTTTTTTCTGCGCGTAATCTGCTGC
TTGCAAACAAAAAAACCACCGCTACCAGCGGTGGTTTGTTTGCCGGATCAAGAGCTACCAACTCTTTTTC
CGAAGGTAACTGGCTTCAGCAGAGCGCAGATACCAAATACTGTTCTTCTAGTGTAGCCGTAGTTAGGCCA
CCACTTCAAGAACTCTGTAGCACCGCCTACATACCTCGCTCTGCTAATCCTGTTACCAGTGGCTGCTGCC
AGTGGCGATAAGTCGTGTCTTACCGGGTTGGACTCAAGACGATAGTTACCGGATAAGGCGCAGCGGTCGG
GCTGAACGGGGGGTTCGTGCACACAGCCCAGCTTGGAGCGAACGACCTACACCGAACTGAGATACCTACA
GCGTGAGCTATGAGAAAGCGCCACGCTTCCCGAAGGGAGAAAGGCGGACAGGTATCCGGTAAGCGGCAGG
GTCGGAACAGGAGAGCGCACGAGGGAGCTTCCAGGGGGAAACGCCTGGTATCTTTATAGTCCTGTCGGGT
TTCGCCACCTCTGACTTGAGCGTCGATTTTTGTGATGCTCGTCAGGGGGGCGGAGCCTATGGAAAAACGC
CAGCAACGCGGCCTTTTTACGGTTCCTGGCCTTTTGCTGGCCTTTTGCTCACATGTTCTTTCCTGCGTTA
TCCCCTGATTCTGTGGATAACCGTATTACCGCCATGCATTAGTTA
Features (pLannotate 1.2.2; 16 found; start..end, strand, type, name):
     35..275     +  promoter       U6 promoter: RNA polymerase III promoter for human U6 snRNA
    332..543     +  promoter       EF-1α core promoter: core promoter for human elongation factor EF-1α
    556..824     +  LTR            5' LTR (truncated): truncated 5' long terminal repeat (LTR) from human T-cell leukemia virus (HTLV) type 1
    846..868     +  misc_feature   MCS (fragment): multiple cloning site
    885..1592    +  CDS            mCherry: mCherry is a basic (constitutively fluorescent) red fluorescent protein published in 2004, derived from Discosoma sp.. It is reported to be a very rapidly-maturing monomer with low acid sensitivity.
   1602..1628    +  CDS            3xMyc (fragment): 3 tandem Myc epitope tags
   1650..1733    +  CDS            large T antigen (fragment): large T antigen from SV40 (simian virus 40)
   1756..1877    +  polyA_signal   SV40 poly(A) signal: SV40 polyadenylation signal
   1911..2339    -  rep_origin     f1 ori (sequence partly withheld): f1 bacteriophage origin of replication; arrow indicates direction of (+) strand synthesis
   2366..2470    +  promoter       AmpR promoter: bla
   2472..2829    +  promoter       SV40 promoter: SV40 enhancer and early promoter
   2864..3658    +  CDS            NeoR/KanR: aminoglycoside phosphotransferase from Tn5; aph(3')-II (or nptII); confers resistance to neomycin, kanamycin, and G418 (Geneticin®)
   3679..3831    +  CDS            ble (fragment): BLE_KLEPN - Experimental evidence at protein level: Swiss-Prot protein existence level 1. Binding protein with a strong affinity to the bleomycin family of antibiotics. Binds to CL990; an antimitotic-antibiotic compound. From Klebsiella pneumoniae.
   3890..3937    +  polyA_signal   HSV TK poly(A) signal: herpes simplex virus thymidine kinase polyadenylation signal (Cole and Stacy, 1985)
   4028..4044    -  polyA_signal   bGH poly(A) signal (fragment): bovine growth hormone polyadenylation signal
   4266..4854    +  rep_origin     ori: high-copy-number ColE1/pMB1/pBR322/pUC origin of replication
