[The description below was written by a language model from this plasmid's Addgene catalogue record and pLannotate feature annotations shown in this document.]
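Description:
pJR288 is an empty mammalian expression/RNAi backbone for producing small noncoding RNAs, such as short hairpin RNAs, from a human U6 RNA polymerase III promoter. It derives from pJR255, a Clontech-type plasmid, and carries no insert. Two BbsI sites were placed downstream of the U6 promoter, so an annealed oligonucleotide pair with CACC and AAAA overhangs can be ligated in a single directional step. To keep BbsI usable for this, a silent change at K143 of mCherry removed an internal BbsI site.

A second, independent cassette supplies a visible marker. The original CMV promoter was replaced by EF1a, annotated here as the EF-1α core promoter followed by a truncated HTLV-1 5' LTR segment, a composite arrangement commonly used for strong constitutive Pol II expression. This drives mCherry and ends in an SV40 polyadenylation signal, so transfected cells can be identified by red fluorescence. Short fragments annotated as Myc tag and SV40 large T antigen lie just after mCherry. The record does not explain their role, and they may be backbone remnants.

Selection relies on a dual-purpose NeoR/KanR gene. It is preceded by a bacterial (bla) promoter and the SV40 early promoter and followed by the HSV TK poly(A) signal. This gives kanamycin resistance in E. coli and G418 resistance in mammalian cells. A high-copy pUC-type origin supports propagation in bacteria, and an f1 origin is also present. The two sequence records (4,974 nt each) carry the same features offset by six bases, slightly shorter than the listed 5,025 bp backbone size.
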