Addgene plasmid #78550: pJR288
Purpose: (Empty Backbone) For expressing small noncoding RNAs from U6 promoter. One step cloning of oiigonucleotide pairs containing CACC and AAAA overhangs. Ef1a driven mCherry visible marker.
Depositing lab: John Rossi. Depositing organization: Beckman Research Institute of the City of Hope.
Backbone
  Vector backbone: pJR255
  Backbone manufacturer: Clontech
  Backbone size (bp): 5025
  Modifications to backbone: Replace CMV promoter by EF1a . Silent mutation at K143 of mCherry to remove Bbs-1 site. Added U6 promoter with two Bbs-1 sites.
  Vector type: Mammalian Expression, RNAi
  Promoter: U6, EF1a
  Selectable markers: Neomycin (select with G418)
Growth in bacteria
  Bacterial resistance: Kanamycin, 50 μg/mL
  Growth temperature: 37°C
  Growth strain: DH5alpha
  Copy number: High Copy
Gene/Insert
  Cloning method: Restriction Enzyme
Terms and licenses: Academic/Nonprofit Terms; Industry Terms: Not Available to Industry
How to cite: pJR288 was a gift from John Rossi (Addgene plasmid # 78550 ; http://n2t.net/addgene:78550 ; RRID:Addgene_78550)
